>Addgene plasmid #125798 | pFH13 | addgene full sequence | sequence record 252664 | Addgene NGS Result
GTGGCTCTTCAGTGGACGAAAGGGCCTCGTGATACGCCTATTTTTATAGGTTAATGTCATGATAATAATG
GTTTCTTAGACGTCAGGTGGCACTTTTCGGGGAAATGTGCGCGGAACCCCTATTTGTTTATTTTTCTAAA
TACATTCAAATATGTATCCGCTCATGAGACAATAACCCTGATAAATGCTTCAATAATATTGAAAAAGGAA
GAGTATGCGCTCACGCAACTGGTCCAGAACCTTGACCGAACGCAGCGGTGGTAACGGCGCAGTGGCGGTT
TTCATGGCTTGTTATGACTGTTTTTTTTTGGGGTACAGTCTATGCCTCGGGCATCCAAGCAGCAAGCGCG
TTACGCCGTGGGTCGATGTTTGATGTTATGGAGCAGCAACGATGTTACGCAGCAGGGCAGTCGCCCTAAA
ACAAAGTTAAACATCATGAGGGAAGCGGTGATCGCCGAAGTATCGACTCAACTATCAGAGGTAGTTGGCG
TCATCGAGCGCCATCTCGAACCGACGTTGCTGGCCGTACATTTGTACGGCTCCGCAGTGGATGGCGGCCT
GAAGCCACACAGCGATATTGATTTGCTGGTTACGGTGACCGTAAGGCTTGATGAAACAACGCGGCGAGCT
TTGATCAACGACCTTTTGGAAACTTCGGCTTCCCCTGGAGAGAGCGAGATTCTCCGCGCTGTAGAAGTCA
CCATTGTTGTGCACGACGACATCATTCCGTGGCGTTATCCAGCTAAGCGCGAACTGCAATTTGGAGAATG
GCAGCGCAATGACATTCTTGCAGGTATCTTCGAGCCAGCCACGATCGACATTGATCTGGCTATCTTGCTG
ACAAAAGCAAGAGAACATAGCGTTGCCTTGGTAGGTCCAGCGGCGGAGGAACTCTTTGATCCGGTTCCTG
AACAGGATCTATTTGAGGCGCTAAATGAAACCTTAACGCTATGGAACTCGCCGCCCGACTGGGCTGGCGA
TGAGCGAAATGTAGTGCTTACGTTGTCCCGCATTTGGTACAGCGCAGTAACCGGCAAAATCGCGCCGAAG
GATGTCGCTGCCGACTGGGCAATGGAGCGCCTGCCGGCCCAGTATCAGCCCGTCATACTTGAAGCTAGAC
AGGCTTATCTTGGACAAGAAGAAGATCGCTTGGCCTCGCGCGCAGATCAGTTGGAAGAATTTGTCCATTA
CGTAAAAGGCGAGATCACCAAGGTAGTCGGCAAATAACTGTCAGACCAAGTTTACTCATATATACTTTAG
ATTGATTTAAAACTTCATTTTTAATTTAAAAGGATCTAGGTGAAGATCCTTTTTGATAATCTCATGACCA
AAATCCCTTAACGTGAGTTTTCGTTCCACTGAGCGTCAGACCCCGTAGAAAAGATCAAAGGATCTTCTTG
AGATCCTTTTTTTCTGCGCGTAATCTGCTGCTTGCAAACAAAAAAACCACCGCTACCAGCGGTGGTTTGT
TTGCCGGATCAAGAGCTACCAACTCTTTTTCCGAAGGTAACTGGCTTCAGCAGAGCGCAGATACCAAATA
CTGTTCTTCTAGTGTAGCCGTAGTTAGGCCACCACTTCAAGAACTCTGTAGCACCGCCTACATACCTCGC
TCTGCTAATCCTGTTACCAGTGGCTGCTGCCAGTGGCGATAAGTCGTGTCTTACCGGGTTGGACTCAAGA
CGATAGTTACCGGATAAGGCGCAGCGGTCGGGCTGAACGGGGGGTTCGTGCACACAGCCCAGCTTGGAGC
GAACGACCTACACCGAACTGAGATACCTACAGCGTGAGCTATGAGAAAGCGCCACGCTTCCCGAAGGGAG
AAAGGCGGACAGGTATCCGGTAAGCGGCAGGGTCGGAACAGGAGAGCGCACGAGGGAGCTTCCAGGGGGA
AACGCCTGGTATCTTTATAGTCCTGTCGGGTTTCGCCACCTCTGACTTGAGCGTCGATTTTTGTGATGCT
CGTCAGGGGGGCGGAGCCTATGGAAAAACGCCAGCAACGCGGCCTTTTTACGGTTCCTGGCCTTTTGCTG
GCCTTTTGCTCACATGTTCTTTCCTGCGTTATCCCCTGATTCTGTGGATAACCGTATTACCGCCTTTGAG
TGAGCTGATACCGCTCGCCGCAGCCGAACGACCGAGCGCAGCGAGTCAGTGAGCGAGGAAGCGGAAGAGC
GCCCAATACGCAAACCGCCTCTCCCCGCGCGTTGGCCGATTCATTAATCACTCTGTGGTCTCAAATGGCA
CCTAAAAAAAAGAGGAAGGTGGGGATACATGGGGTGCCAGCTGCAATGGATAAAAAGTACTCTATCGGGC
TCGATATCGGCACTAACTCCGTGGGGTGGGCCGTCATCACAGACGAATACAAGGTCCCATCGAAAAAATT
TAAAGTTTTGGGCAATACCGACAGACACTCTATCAAAAAGAACCTGATTGGAGCGCTTTTGTTTGATTCT
GGAGAAACGGCCGAAGCCACCCGGCTCAAGCGGACCGCCCGTCGGCGCTATACTCGTCGGAAGAACCGCA
TTTGTTACCTTCAGGAGATCTTTTCAAATGAGATGGCTAAGGTGGACGATTCTTTCTTTCACCGGCTGGA
GGAGTCCTTCCTTGTCGAAGAGGACAAAAAACACGAGAGGCATCCAATATTCGGCAACATTGTGGATGAA
GTGGCATATCACGAGAAGTACCCCACCATATACCATCTTAGAAAGAAACTTGTCGACTCCACGGACAAGG
CCGACCTTCGTCTGATTTACCTCGCGCTCGCCCATATGATCAAGTTTCGGGGCCATTTCCTCATCGAGGG
AGACTTGAATCCTGACAATTCTGACGTCGACAAATTGTTTATCCAACTCGTGCAAACGTACAACCAACTC
TTTGAGGAGAACCCAATAAACGCCTCCGGAGTTGATGCAAAAGCTATCCTGAGCGCGCGCCTTTCGAAGT
CCCGGAGGCTGGAGAACTTGATCGCCCAACTCCCAGGCGAAAAGAAGAACGGCTTGTTTGGCAATCTTAT
TGCCCTGAGCCTCGGGCTTACACCCAACTTTAAGTCAAACTTCGACCTGGCAGAGGATGCTAAGCTCCAG
CTCTCGAAGGACACCTACGACGACGATTTGGACAACCTCTTGGCCCAAATCGGCGATCAGTATGCCGATT
TGTTCCTCGCCGCCAAAAACCTCTCGGATGCGATTCTGCTCTCTGACATCTTGCGCGTGAACACCGAGAT
AACGAAGGCGCCGCTGTCTGCGTCCATGATCAAGCGGTACGACGAGCACCATCAGGACCTGACCCTCCTT
AAGGCGTTGGTGCGCCAACAATTGCCCGAGAAGTATAAGGAAATCTTCTTCGATCAATCCAAGAACGGCT
ACGCCGGATACATAGACGGAGGGGCCTCCCAGGAGGAGTTCTATAAGTTTATCAAGCCTATTCTTGAAAA
GATGGATGGCACCGAGGAGCTCCTCGTTAAACTTAACAGGGAGGACCTTCTCCGTAAGCAAAGAACCTTC
GATAATGGGTCAATACCCCACCAAATCCACCTCGGAGAGCTCCACGCGATCCTCAGACGGCAGGAGGATT
TTTATCCATTCCTCAAAGATAACCGTGAGAAAATCGAAAAGATCCTGACCTTCCGCATCCCATACTACGT
CGGGCCTTTGGCGCGGGGTAACAGCAGATTCGCCTGGATGACCAGGAAATCAGAAGAGACAATAACCCCG
TGGAACTTCGAAGAGGTTGTTGACAAGGGTGCGTCCGCACAGTCTTTCATCGAAAGGATGACTAACTTTG
ACAAAAACCTTCCCAATGAGAAAGTGCTCCCTAAGCATTCCCTGTTGTATGAGTACTTCACCGTCTACAA
CGAGTTGACCAAAGTCAAGTACGTCACAGAGGGGATGCGCAAGCCAGCCTTTCTCAGCGGCGAGCAAAAG
AAGGCTATTGTTGACCTCTTGTTCAAGACGAACAGGAAGGTCACCGTGAAGCAGCTGAAGGAGGATTACT
TTAAGAAGATAGAGTGCTTCGACTCGGTGGAGATTTCAGGGGTCGAGGACCGCTTCAATGCCTCACTTGG
GACATACCATGACCTGCTTAAGATTATCAAGGACAAGGACTTTCTGGACAATGAAGAGAACGAGGACATC
TTGGAGGACATTGTCCTCACACTCACGCTCTTCGAGGACCGGGAAATGATTGAAGAGAGACTCAAGACTT
ATGCGCACTTGTTTGATGACAAGGTGATGAAGCAACTCAAGAGGCGCAGGTACACAGGCTGGGGCCGCCT
CTCCCGTAAGCTCATCAATGGCATCCGTGACAAGCAGTCCGGAAAGACTATATTGGACTTTCTGAAGTCC
GACGGTTTCGCCAACCGGAATTTCATGCAACTTATCCACGATGACTCTCTGACATTCAAGGAAGATATCC
AAAAGGCCCAGGTGAGCGGACAGGGCGACTCTCTGCATGAGCACATCGCGAACCTTGCCGGATCCCCGGC
CATCAAGAAGGGAATCCTTCAGACCGTGAAGGTTGTCGATGAGCTTGTTAAGGTGATGGGCAGGCACAAG
CCTGAGAACATTGTCATAGAGATGGCCCGTGAGAATCAGACAACGCAGAAGGGCCAGAAGAACTCCAGAG
AGCGTATGAAAAGAATTGAAGAAGGGATTAAGGAGTTGGGCTCACAAATCCTGAAGGAGCACCCAGTCGA
GAATACGCAGCTGCAGAACGAGAAACTGTATCTGTATTACCTGCAGAACGGACGCGACATGTATGTCGAC
CAGGAACTCGATATCAATAGACTCAGCGATTATGACGTCGACCATATCGTGCCTCAATCGTTCCTCAAGG
ATGACTCCATCGATAACAAGGTGCTCACGAGATCGGACAAGAATCGCGGCAAATCCGACAACGTCCCGAG
CGAGGAGGTTGTCAAGAAAATGAAGAATTACTGGAGGCAACTGCTTAACGCAAAGCTGATCACCCAGAGA
AAGTTCGACAATCTCACGAAGGCAGAGCGGGGTGGACTTTCTGAACTGGATAAGGCAGGGTTTATTAAAC
GCCAGCTGGTGGAGACACGTCAGATCACAAAGCATGTGGCGCAGATTCTGGACAGCCGGATGAATACGAA
GTATGACGAGAACGATAAGCTGATCAGGGAGGTGAAAGTTATCACATTGAAGTCCAAGCTCGTGTCCGAT
TTTCGGAAGGACTTCCAGTTTTATAAGGTTAGGGAGATTAACAACTATCACCACGCTCACGACGCCTATC
TGAATGCGGTTGTTGGCACGGCACTCATTAAAAAGTACCCCAAGCTGGAGTCCGAGTTCGTGTACGGTGA
CTACAAGGTGTACGACGTGCGCAAGATGATTGCTAAGTCTGAACAAGAGATAGGCAAGGCAACCGCCAAG
TACTTTTTCTACTCCAACATAATGAACTTTTTCAAAACCGAGATAACTCTTGCGAATGGCGAGATCCGCA
AACGGCCACTTATCGAGACGAATGGTGAGACTGGAGAGATCGTGTGGGACAAGGGACGGGATTTTGCGAC
TGTTAGGAAGGTGCTTTCCATGCCGCAAGTGAACATAGTGAAGAAAACAGAGGTTCAAACGGGAGGCTTT
AGCAAGGAATCCATCCTCCCCAAGAGGAATTCCGATAAGCTCATAGCTAGAAAAAAGGACTGGGACCCAA
AGAAGTATGGCGGGTTTGACTCACCGACCGTCGCGTACTCGGTTCTCGTCGTTGCGAAGGTTGAAAAGGG
TAAGTCTAAAAAGCTCAAATCAGTGAAGGAGCTCCTGGGCATTACCATCATGGAGAGGTCATCATTTGAG
AAGAATCCAATCGATTTCCTTGAGGCCAAGGGGTACAAGGAGGTGAAGAAGGACCTGATAATCAAGCTGC
CTAAGTATTCACTCTTCGAACTCGAAAACGGGAGGAAGAGGATGCTGGCATCCGCTGGAGAGCTTCAGAA
GGGAAATGAACTCGCCCTTCCATCCAAGTACGTCAACTTCCTTTACCTCGCCTCGCATTACGAGAAGCTC
AAGGGTTCCCCTGAAGATAATGAGCAAAAACAGCTCTTCGTGGAGCAACATAAGCATTACCTGGACGAGA
TTATCGAACAGATCTCCGAGTTTTCCAAGCGTGTCATCCTCGCTGACGCTAATCTCGACAAGGTTCTCTC
CGCCTACAACAAACACCGGGACAAGCCAATCCGGGAGCAAGCCGAAAATATTATCCACCTCTTCACCCTT
ACTAATCTCGGGGCACCTGCGGCGTTTAAATACTTTGACACCACGATAGACCGCAAGCGCTATACGTCCA
CCAAGGAGGTTCTTGACGCGACCCTCATTCACCAGAGCATCACAGGCCTCTACGAAACGAGGATCGACCT
CAGCCAGCTGGGTGGGGATAAAAGACCCGCGGCAACTAAGAAAGCCGGCCAAGCGAAAAAGAAGAAATGA
GCTTTGAGACCACGAA
Features (pLannotate 1.2.2; 7 found; start..end, strand, type, name):
    110..214     +  promoter       AmpR promoter: bla
    205..285     -  CDS            int (fragment): INT2_ECOLX - Protein inferred from homology: Swiss-Prot protein existence level 3. Putative integrase believed to be involved in the insertion of antibiotic resistance genes into plasmids and transposons. From Escherichia coli.
    373..429     +  CDS            GmR (fragment): gentamycin acetyltransferase; aacC1; confers resistance to gentamycin
    436..1224    +  CDS            aadA: S3AD_ECOLX - Experimental evidence at protein level: Swiss-Prot protein existence level 1. Mediates bacterial resistance to the antibiotics streptomycin and spectinomycin. From Escherichia coli.
   1398..1986    +  rep_origin     ori: high-copy-number ColE1/pMB1/pBR322/pUC origin of replication
   2169..2218    +  CDS            lacI (fragment): lac repressor; lacI; The lac repressor binds to the lac operator to inhibit transcription in E. coli. This inhibition can be relieved by adding lactose or isopropyl-β-D-thiogalactopyranoside (IPTG).
   2286..6389    +  CDS            cas9: CAS9_STRP1 - Also known as csn1 From Streptococcus pyogenes serotype M1.
