[The description below was written by a language model from this plasmid's Addgene catalogue record and pLannotate feature annotations shown in this document.]
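Description:
pFH13 is a Level 0 module from a modular (Golden Gate/MoClo-style) cloning toolkit for plant genome editing, built in the pICH41308 backbone and catalogued as a plant expression, CRISPR and synthetic biology vector. It is a 6,456 nt plasmid maintained in E. coli at high copy from a ColE1/pUC-type origin of replication. Selection is with spectinomycin, conferred by the aadA aminoglycoside adenylyltransferase gene, which is preceded by a bla (AmpR) promoter. The short fragments annotated next to it (an integron integrase fragment, a gentamicin acetyltransferase fragment) and the small lacI fragment upstream of the insert appear to be non-functional remnants of the resistance cassette and backbone rather than working genes.

The payload is the coding sequence of Streptococcus pyogenes Cas9 (SpCas9), codon optimized for wheat, annotated as a single open reading frame of about 4.1 kb that occupies most of the plasmid. No plant promoter, terminator, nuclear localisation signal or epitope tag is annotated in the feature table, and the record does not state whether any tags or localisation signals are included. This is consistent with a Level 0 part: a basic, standardised building block carrying only a coding sequence, not a complete expression unit. In such hierarchical systems, Level 0 parts are combined with separate promoter and terminator modules to form Level 1 transcription units, which are then assembled with guide RNA cassettes and selectable markers into multigene constructs. pFH13 therefore serves as the Cas9 source part for building editing vectors aimed at wheat, and presumably other cereals where that codon usage is suitable.
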