Addgene plasmid #125798: pFH13
Purpose: Level0 SpCas9, wheat codon optimized
Depositing lab: Vladimir Nekrasov. Depositing organization: Rothamsted Research. Publication: A modular cloning toolkit for genome editing in plants. Hahn F, Korolev A, Sanjurjo Loures L, Nekrasov V. BMC Plant Biol. 2020 Apr 23;20(1):179. doi: 10.1186/s12870-020-02388-2. PubMed 32326901.
Backbone
  Vector backbone: pICH41308
  Vector type: Plant Expression, CRISPR, Synthetic Biology
Growth in bacteria
  Bacterial resistance: Spectinomycin, 50 μg/mL
  Growth temperature: 37°C
  Growth strain: DH5alpha
  Copy number: High Copy
Gene/Insert
  Gene/Insert name: SpCas9, wheat codon optimized
Terms and licenses: Academic/Nonprofit Terms; Industry Terms: Not Available to Industry
How to cite: pFH13 was a gift from Vladimir Nekrasov (Addgene plasmid # 125798 ; http://n2t.net/addgene:125798 ; RRID:Addgene_125798)
